Addgene plasmid #170830: AAVS1-Puro CAG eGFP NLS
Purpose: Donor plasmid for knocking eGFP NLS into AAVS1 safe harbor locus
Depositing lab: Xiaoping Bao. Depositing organization: Purdue University. Publication: Engineering chimeric antigen receptor neutrophils from human pluripotent stem cells for targeted cancer immunotherapy. Chang Y, Syahirah R, Wang X, Jin G, Torregrosa-Allen S, Elzey BD, Hummel SN, Wang T, Li C, Lian X, Deng Q, Broxmeyer HE, Bao X. Cell Rep. 2022 Jul 19;40(3):111128. doi: 10.1016/j.celrep.2022.111128. PubMed 35858579.
Backbone
  Vector backbone: AAVS1-Puro CAG FUCCI (Addgene #136934)
  Backbone size w/o insert (bp): 10228
  Total vector size (bp): 11738
  Vector type: Mammalian Expression, CRISPR, TALEN, Synthetic Biology
  Selectable markers: Puromycin
Growth in bacteria
  Bacterial resistance: Ampicillin, 100 μg/mL
  Growth temperature: 37°C
  Growth strain: NEB Stable
  Copy number: High Copy
Gene/Insert
  Gene/Insert name: eGFP
  Species: Synthetic
  Insert size (bp): 789
  Promoter: CAG
  Tag / fusion protein: NLS (N terminal on insert)
  Cloning method: Restriction Enzyme; 5′ cloning site SalI (not destroyed); 3′ cloning site MluI (not destroyed)
  Sequencing primers: 5′ gctaaccatgttcatgccttc
Terms and licenses: Academic/Nonprofit Terms; Industry Terms: Not Available to Industry
How to cite: AAVS1-Puro CAG eGFP NLS was a gift from Xiaoping Bao (Addgene plasmid # 170830 ; http://n2t.net/addgene:170830 ; RRID:Addgene_170830)
