[The description below was written by a language model from this plasmid's Addgene catalogue record and pLannotate feature annotations shown in this document.]
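Description:
AAVS1-Puro CAG eGFP NLS is a homology-directed repair donor plasmid for placing a constitutive nuclear-localised EGFP reporter into the human AAVS1 safe harbor locus in intron 1 of PPP1R12C. It derives from the AAVS1-Puro CAG FUCCI backbone and is catalogued for mammalian expression with CRISPR or TALEN nucleases. In bacteria it is maintained through a high-copy ColE1/pUC-type origin and selected with ampicillin via the β-lactamase gene. The backbone also carries annotated fragments of NeoR/KanR, ccdB, lacZα and lac regulatory elements, together with T7 and T3 promoters. These appear to be cloning-vector remnants rather than functional parts of the payload.

Left and right AAVS1 homology arms, each roughly 800 bp, flank a two-unit cassette. The first unit is a splice acceptor followed by a promoterless puromycin N-acetyltransferase gene and a bGH polyadenylation signal. Puromycin resistance should therefore depend largely on correct integration, which allows splicing from the endogenous PPP1R12C transcript and so enriches for targeted clones. The second unit is driven by the CAG promoter, made up of the CMV enhancer, the chicken β-actin promoter and a chimeric intron. It expresses EGFP, which was cloned between SalI and MluI sites, and is followed by a WPRE that enhances transcript expression and by hGH and rabbit β-globin polyadenylation signals.

The catalogue lists the NLS as an N-terminal tag, but it is not separately annotated in the feature table. The sequenced record is 11,019 nt, somewhat shorter than the catalogued total of 11,738 bp. The associated work concerns engineering human pluripotent stem cells, where such a donor would provide stable nuclear green labelling.
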