Features (pLannotate 1.2.2; 33 found; start..end, strand, type, name):
     37..840     +  misc_feature   HA-L: left homology arm from the adeno-associated virus integration site (AAVS1) within intron 1 of the human PPP1R12C gene
    847..872     +  misc_feature   SA: splice acceptor site
    959..1558    +  CDS            PuroR: puromycin N-acetyltransferase; pac from Streptomyces alboniger; confers resistance to puromycin
   1596..1820    +  polyA_signal   bGH poly(A) signal: bovine growth hormone polyadenylation signal
   1826..2205    +  enhancer       CMV enhancer: human cytomegalovirus immediate early enhancer
   2207..2484    +  promoter       chicken β-actin promoter: No description available
   2485..3501    +  intron         chimeric intron: chimera between introns from chicken β-actin and rabbit β-globin
   3568..4284    +  CDS            EGFP: EGFP is a basic (constitutively fluorescent) green fluorescent protein published in 1996, derived from Aequorea victoria. It is reported to be a rapidly-maturing weak dimer with moderate acid sensitivity.
   4356..4380    +  misc_feature   MCS (fragment): pBluescript multiple cloning site
   4380..4968    +  misc_feature   WPRE: woodchuck hepatitis virus posttranscriptional regulatory element
   5000..5476    +  polyA_signal   hGH poly(A) signal: human growth hormone polyadenylation signal
   5500..5580    +  CDS            HBB (fragment): HBB_PONPY - Experimental evidence at transcript level: Swiss-Prot protein existence level 2. Involved in oxygen transport from the lung to the various peripheral tissues. From Pongo pygmaeus (Bornean orangutan).
   5651..5706    +  polyA_signal   β-globin poly(A) signal: rabbit β-globin polyadenylation signal (Gil and Proudfoot, 1987)
   6089..6111    -  protein_bind   lac operator (fragment): The lac repressor binds to the lac operator to inhibit transcription in E. coli. This inhibition can be relieved by adding lactose or isopropyl-β-D-thiogalactopyranoside (IPTG). lac repressor encoded by lacI
   6115..6145    -  promoter       lac promoter: promoter for the E. coli lac operon
   6160..6181    -  protein_bind   CAP binding site: CAP binding activates transcription in the presence of cAMP. E. coli catabolite activator protein
   6194..6233    -  CDS            lacI (fragment): lac repressor; lacI; The lac repressor binds to the lac operator to inhibit transcription in E. coli. This inhibition can be relieved by adding lactose or isopropyl-β-D-thiogalactopyranoside (IPTG).
   6255..7091    +  misc_feature   HA-R: right homology arm from the adeno-associated virus integration site (AAVS1) within intron 1 of the human PPP1R12C gene
   7126..7144    -  promoter       T7 promoter: promoter for bacteriophage T7 RNA polymerase
   7147..7294    +  CDS            lacZα (fragment): LacZα fragment of β-galactosidase; lacZ fragment
   7304..7607    +  CDS            ccdB (fragment): CcdB, a bacterial toxin that poisons DNA gyrase; ccdB; Plasmids containing the ccdB gene cannot be propagated in standard E. coli strains.
   7655..7924    +  CDS            tnpA (fragment): TN5P_ECOLX - Also known as tnp. Experimental evidence at protein level: Swiss-Prot protein existence level 1. Mediates transposition of transposon Tn5 by a 'cut and paste' mechanism. First, the monomeric transposase binds the 19 bp inverted DNA repeats flanking the transposon. Then, dimerization of the DNA- bound transposase creates a synaptic DNA complex. After nicking of the first DNA strand, excision of the transposon proceeds through a series of intermediates. The transposase then mediates the insertion of the transposon at a new site by strand transfer. The activity of the wild- type tran
   7956..8754    +  CDS            NeoR/KanR (fragment): aminoglycoside phosphotransferase from Tn5; aph(3')-II (or nptII); confers resistance to neomycin, kanamycin, and G418 (Geneticin®)
   8775..8825    -  misc_feature   bom (fragment): basis of mobility region from pBR322
   8852..8911    +  promoter       AmpR promoter (fragment): bla
   9004..9864    -  CDS            AmpR: β-lactamase; bla; confers resistance to ampicillin, carbenicillin, and related antibiotics
   9865..9917    -  promoter       AmpR promoter (fragment): bla
   9988..10576   +  rep_origin     ori: high-copy-number ColE1/pMB1/pBR322/pUC origin of replication
  10759..10851   +  CDS            lacI (fragment): lac repressor; lacI; The lac repressor binds to the lac operator to inhibit transcription in E. coli. This inhibition can be relieved by adding lactose or isopropyl-β-D-thiogalactopyranoside (IPTG).
  10864..10885   +  protein_bind   CAP binding site: CAP binding activates transcription in the presence of cAMP. E. coli catabolite activator protein
  10900..10930   +  promoter       lac promoter: promoter for the E. coli lac operon
  10934..10956   +  protein_bind   lac operator (fragment): The lac repressor binds to the lac operator to inhibit transcription in E. coli. This inhibition can be relieved by adding lactose or isopropyl-β-D-thiogalactopyranoside (IPTG). lac repressor encoded by lacI
  10999..11017   +  promoter       T3 promoter: promoter for bacteriophage T3 RNA polymerase
>Addgene plasmid #170830 | AAVS1-Puro CAG eGFP NLS | addgene full sequence | sequence record 335759 | Addgene NGS Result
CTAGCTAGTCCTGCAGGTTTAAACGAATTCGCCCTTTGCTTTCTCTGACCAGCATTCTCTCCCCTGGGCC
TGTGCCGCTTTCTGTCTGCAGCTTGTGGCCTGGGTCACCTCTACGGCTGGCCCAGATCCTTCCCTGCCGC
CTCCTTCAGGTTCCGTCTTCCTCCACTCCCTCTTCCCCTTGCTCTCTGCTGTGTTGCTGCCCAAGGATGC
TCTTTCCGGAGCACTTCCTTCTCGGCGCTGCACCACGTGATGTCCTCTGAGCGGATCCTCCCCGTGTCTG
GGTCCTCTCCGGGCATCTCTCCTCCCTCACCCAACCCCATGCCGTCTTCACTCGCTGGGTTCCCTTTTCC
TTCTCCTTCTGGGGCCTGTGCCATCTCTCGTTTCTTAGGATGGCCTTCTCCGACGGATGTCTCCCTTGCG
TCCCGCCTCCCCTTCTTGTAGGCCTGCATCATCACCGTTTTTCTGGACAACCCCAAAGTACCCCGTCTCC
CTGGCTTTAGCCACCTCTCCATCCTCTTGCTTTCTTTGCCTGGACACCCCGTTCTCCTGTGGATTCGGGT
CACCTCTCACTCCTTTCATTTGGGCAGCTCCCCTACCCCCCTTACCTCTCTAGTCTGTGCTAGCTCTTCC
AGCCCCCTGTCATGGCATCTTCCAGGGGTCCGAGAGCTCAGCTAGTCTTCTTCCTCCAACCCGGGCCCCT
ATGTCCACTTCAGGACAGCATGTTTGCTGCCTCCAGGGATCCTGTGTCCCCGAGCTGGGACCACCTTATA
TTCCCAGGGCCGGTTAATGTGGCTCTGGTTCTGGGTACTTTTATCTGTCCCCTCCACCCCACAGTGGGGC
AAGCTTCTGACCTCTTCTCTTCCTCCCACAGGGCCTCGAGAGATCTGGCAGCGGAGAGGGCAGAGGAAGT
CTTCTAACATGCGGTGACGTGGAGGAGAATCCCGGCCCTAGGCTCGAGATGACCGAGTACAAGCCCACGG
TGCGCCTCGCCACCCGCGACGACGTCCCCAGGGCCGTACGCACCCTCGCCGCCGCGTTCGCCGACTACCC
CGCCACGCGCCACACCGTCGATCCGGACCGCCACATCGAGCGGGTCACCGAGCTGCAAGAACTCTTCCTC
ACGCGCGTCGGGCTCGACATCGGCAAGGTGTGGGTCGCGGACGACGGCGCCGCGGTGGCGGTCTGGACCA
CGCCGGAGAGCGTCGAAGCGGGGGCGGTGTTCGCCGAGATCGGCCCGCGCATGGCCGAGTTGAGCGGTTC
CCGGCTGGCCGCGCAGCAACAGATGGAAGGCCTCCTGGCGCCGCACCGGCCCAAGGAGCCCGCGTGGTTC
CTGGCCACCGTCGGCGTCTCGCCCGACCACCAGGGCAAGGGTCTGGGCAGCGCCGTCGTGCTCCCCGGAG
TGGAGGCGGCCGAGCGCGCCGGGGTGCCCGCCTTCCTGGAGACCTCCGCGCCCCGCAACCTCCCCTTCTA
CGAGCGGCTCGGCTTCACCGTCACCGCCGACGTCGAGGTGCCCGAAGGACCGCGCACCTGGTGCATGACC
CGCAAGCCCGGTGCCTGATCTAGAGGGCCCGTTTAAACCCGCTGATCAGCCTCGACTGTGCCTTCTAGTT
GCCAGCCATCTGTTGTTTGCCCCTCCCCCGTGCCTTCCTTGACCCTGGAAGGTGCCACTCCCACTGTCCT
TTCCTAATAAAATGAGGAAATTGCATCGCATTGTCTGAGTAGGTGTCATTCTATTCTGGGGGGTGGGGTG
GGGCAGGACAGCAAGGGGGAGGATTGGGAAGACAATAGCAGGCATGCTGGGGATGCGGTGGGCTCTATGG
GTCTCGACATTGATTATTGACTAGTTATTAATAGTAATCAATTACGGGGTCATTAGTTCATAGCCCATAT
ATGGAGTTCCGCGTTACATAACTTACGGTAAATGGCCCGCCTGGCTGACCGCCCAACGACCCCCGCCCAT
TGACGTCAATAATGACGTATGTTCCCATAGTAACGCCAATAGGGACTTTCCATTGACGTCAATGGGTGGA
GTATTTACGGTAAACTGCCCACTTGGCAGTACATCAAGTGTATCATATGCCAAGTACGCCCCCTATTGAC
GTCAATGACGGTAAATGGCCCGCCTGGCATTATGCCCAGTACATGACCTTATGGGACTTTCCTACTTGGC
AGTACATCTACGTATTAGTCATCGCTATTACCATGGTCGAGGTGAGCCCCACGTTCTGCTTCACTCTCCC
CATCTCCCCCCCCTCCCCACCCCCAATTTTGTATTTATTTATTTTTTAATTATTTTGTGCAGCGATGGGG
GCGGGGGGGGGGGGGGGGCGCGCGCCRGGSGGGGSGGGGSGGGGSGRGGGGSGGGGSGGGGCGAGGCGGA
GAGGTGCGGCGGCAGCCAATCAGAGCGGCGCGCTCCGAAAGTTTCCTTTTATGGCGAGGCGGCGGCGGCG
GCGGCCCTATAAAAAGCGAAGCGCGCGGCGGGCGGGAGTCGCTGCGCGCTGCCTTCGCCCCGTGCCCCGC
TCCGCCGCCGCCTCGCGCCGCCCGCCCCGGCTCTGACTGACCGCGTTACTCCCACAGGTGAGCGGGCGGG
ACGGCCCTTCTCCTCCGGGCTGTAATTAGCGCTTGGTTTAATGACGGCTTGTTTCTTTTCTGTGGCTGCG
TGAAAGCCTTGAGGGGCTCCGGGAGGGCCCTTTGTGCGGGGGGAGCGGCTCGGGGGGTGCGTGCGTGTGT
GTGTGCGTGGGGAGCGCCGCGTGCGGCTCCGCGCTGCCCGGCGGCTGTGAGCGCTGCGGGCGCGGCGCGG
GGCTTTGTGCGCTCCGCAGTGTGCGCGAGGGGAGCGCGGCCGGGGGCGGTGCCCCGCGGTGCGGGGGGGG
CTGCGAGGGGAACAAAGGCTGCGTGCGGGGTGTGTGCGTGGGGGGGTGAGCAGGGGGTGTGGGCGCGTCG
GTCGGGCTGCAACCCCCCCTGCACCCCCCTCCCCGAGTTGCTGAGCACGGCCCGGCTTCGGGTGCGGGGC
TCCGTACGGGGCGTGGCGCGGGGCTCGCCGTGCCGGGCGGGGGGTGGCGGCAGGTGGGGGTGCCGGGCGG
GGCGGGGCCGCCTCGGGCCGGGGAGGGCTCGGGGGAGGGGCGCGGCGGCCCCCGGAGCGCCGGCGGCTGT
CGAGGCGCGGCGAGCCGCAGCCATTGCCTTTTATGGTAATCGTGCGAGAGGGCGCAGGGACTTCCTTTGT
CCCAAATCTGTGCGGAGCCGAAATCTGGGAGGCGCCGCCGCACCCCCTCTAGCGGGCGCGGGGCGAAGCG
GTGCGGCGCCGGCAGGAAGGAAATGGGCGGGGAGGGCCTTCGTGCGTCGCCGCGCCGCCGTCCCCTTCTC
CCTCTCCAGCCTCGGGGCTGTCCGCGGGGGGACGGCTGCCTTCGGGGGGGACGGGGCAGGGCGGGGTTCG
GCTTCTGGCGTGTGACCGGCGGCTCTAGAGCCTCTGCTAACCATGTTCATGCCTTCTTCTTTTTCCTACA
GCTCCTGGGCAACGTGCTGGTTATTGTGCTGTCTCATCATTTTGGCAAAGAATTCGTCGACGCCACCATG
GTGAGCAAGGGCGAGGAGCTGTTCACCGGGGTGGTGCCCATCCTGGTCGAGCTGGACGGCGACGTAAACG
GCCACAAGTTCAGCGTGTCCGGCGAGGGCGAGGGCGATGCCACCTACGGCAAGCTGACCCTGAAGTTCAT
CTGCACCACCGGCAAGCTGCCCGTGCCCTGGCCCACCCTCGTGACCACCCTGACCTACGGCGTGCAGTGC
TTCAGCCGCTACCCCGACCACATGAAGCAGCACGACTTCTTCAAGTCCGCCATGCCCGAAGGCTACGTCC
AGGAGCGCACCATCTTCTTCAAGGACGACGGCAACTACAAGACCCGCGCCGAGGTGAAGTTCGAGGGCGA
CACCCTGGTGAACCGCATCGAGCTGAAGGGCATCGACTTCAAGGAGGACGGCAACATCCTGGGGCACAAG
CTGGAGTACAACTACAACAGCCACAACGTCTATATCATGGCCGACAAGCAGAAGAACGGCATCAAGGTGA
ACTTCAAGATCCGCCACAACATCGAGGACGGCAGCGTGCAGCTCGCCGACCACTACCAGCAGAACACCCC
CATCGGCGACGGCCCCGTGCTGCTGCCCGACAACCACTACCTGAGCACCCAGTCCGCCCTGAGCAAAGAC
CCCAACGAGAAGCGCGATCACATGGTCCTGCTGGAGTTCGTGACCGCCGCCGGGATCACTCTCGGCATGG
ACGAGCTGTACAAGCCAAAGAAGAAGCGTAAGGTATAAGTACAAGTAAGAATTCCGATCATATTCAATAA
CCCACTAGTACGCGTGAATTCGATATCAAGCTTATCGATAATCAACCTCTGGATTACAAAATTTGTGAAA
GATTGACTGGTATTCTTAACTATGTTGCTCCTTTTACGCTATGTGGATACGCTGCTTTAATGCCTTTGTA
TCATGCTATTGCTTCCCGTATGGCTTTCATTTTCTCCTCCTTGTATAAATCCTGGTTGCTGTCTCTTTAT
GAGGAGTTGTGGCCCGTTGTCAGGCAACGTGGCGTGGTGTGCACTGTGTTTGCTGACGCAACCCCCACTG
GTTGGGGCATTGCCACCACCTGTCAGCTCCTTTCCGGGACTTTCGCTTTCCCCCTCCCTATTGCCACGGC
GGAACTCATCGCCGCCTGCCTTGCCCGCTGCTGGACAGGGGCTCGGCTGTTGGGCACTGACAATTCCGTG
GTGTTGTCGGGGAAATCATCGTCCTTTCCTTGGCTGCTCGCCTATGTTGCCACCTGGATTCTGCGCGGGA
CGTCCTTCTGCTACGTCCCTTCGGCCCTCAATCCAGCGGACCTTCCTTCCCGCGGCCTGCTGCCGGCTCT
GCGGCCTCTTCCGCGTCTTCGCCTTCGCCCTCAGACGAGTCGGATCTCCCTTTGGGCCGCCTCCCCGCAT
CGATACCGAGCGCTGCTCGAGAGATCTACGGGTGGCATCCCTGTGACCCCTCCCCAGTGCCTCTCCTGGC
CCTGGAAGTTGCCACTCCAGTGCCCACCAGCCTTGTCCTAATAAAATTAAGTTGCATCATTTTGTCTGAC
TAGGTGTCCTTCTATAATATTATGGGGTGGAGGGGGGTGGTATGGAGCAAGGGGCAAGTTGGGAAGACAA
CCTGTAGGGCCTGCGGGGTCTATTGGGAACCAAGCTGGAGTGCAGTGGCACAATCTTGGCTCACTGCAAT
CTCCGCCTCCTGGGTTCAAGCGATTCTCCTGCCTCAGCCTCCCGAGTTGTTGGGATTCCAGGCATGCATG
ACCAGGCTCAGCTAATTTTTGTTTTTTTGGTAGAGACGGGGTTTCACCATATTGGCCAGGCTGGTCTCCA
ACTCCTAATCTCAGGTGATCTACCCACCTTGGCCTCCCAAATTGCTGGGATTACAGGCGTGAACCACTGC
TCCCTTCCCTGTCCTTCTGATTTTGTAGGTAACCAGGCGCGTGAATTCACTCCTCAGGTGCAGGCTGCCT
ATCAGAAGGTGGTGGCTGGTGTGGCCAATGCCCTGGCTCACAAATACCACTGAGATCTTTTTCCCTCTGC
CAAAAATTATGGGGACATCATGAAGCCCCTTGAGCATCTGACTTCTGGCTAATAAAGGAAATTTATTTTC
ATTGCAATAGTGTGTTGGAATTTTTTGTGTCTCTCACTCGGAAGGACATATGGGAGGGCAAATCATTTAA
AACATCAGAATGAGTATTTGGTTTAGAGTTTGGCAACATATGCCCATATGCTGGCTGCCATGAACAAAGG
TTGGCTATAAAGAGGTCATCAGTATATGAAACAGCCCCCTGCTGTCCATTCCTTATTCCATAGAAAAGCC
TTGACTTGAGGTTAGATTTTTTTTATATTTTGTTTTGTGTTATTTTTTTCTTTAACATCCCTAAAATTTT
CCTTACATGTTTTACTAGCCAGATTTTTCCTCCTCTCCTGACTACTCCCAGTCATAGCTGTCCCTCTTCT
CTTATGGAGATCCCTCGACCTGCAGCCCAAGCTTGGCGTAATCATGGTCATAGCTGTTTCCTGTGTGAAA
TTGTTATCCGCTCACAATTCCACACAACATACGAGCCGGAAGCATAAAGTGTAAAGCCTGGGGTGCCTAA
TGAGTGAGCTAACTCACATTAATTGCGTTGCGCTCACTGCCCGCTTTCCAGTCGGGAAACCTGTCGTGCC
AGCGGATCGACAGTACTAAGCTTTACTAGGGACAGGATTGGTGACAGAAAAGCCCCATCCTTAGGCCTCC
TCCTTCCTAGTCTCCTGATATTGGGTCTAACCCCCACCTCCTGTTAGGCAGATTCCTTATCTGGTGACAC
ACCCCCATTTCCTGGAGCCATCTCTCTCCTTGCCAGAACCTCTAAGGTTTGCTTACGATGGAGCCAGAGA
GGATCCTGGGAGGGAGAGCTTGGCAGGGGGTGGGAGGGAAGGGGGGGATGCGTGACCTGCCCGGTTCTCA
GTGGCCACCCTGCGCTACCCTCTCCCAGAACCTGAGCTGCTCTGACGCGGCTGTCTGGTGCGTTTCACTG
ATCCTGGTGCTGCAGCTTCCTTACACTTCCCAAGAGGAGAAGCAGTTTGGAAAAACAAAATCAGAATAAG
TTGGTCCTGAGTTCTAACTTTGGCTCTTCACCTTTCTAGTCCCCAATTTATATTGTTCCTCCGTGCGTCA
GTTTTACCTGTGAGATAAGGCCAGTAGCCAGCCCCGTCCTGGCAGGGCTGTGGTGAGGAGGGGGGTGTCC
GTGTGGAAAACTCCCTTTGTGAGAATGGTGCGTCCTAGGTGTTCACCAGGTCGTGGCCGCCTCTACTCCC
TTTCTCTTTCTCCATCCTTCTTTCCTTAAAGAGTCCCCAGTGCTATCTGGGACATATTCCTCCGCCCAGA
GCAGGGTCCCGCTTCCCTAAGGCCCTGCTCTGGGCTTCTGGGTTTGAGTCCTTGGCAAGCCCAGGAGAGG
CGCTCAGGCTTCCCTGTCCCCCTTCCTCGTCCACCATCTCATGCCCCTGGCTCTCCTGCCCCTTCCCTAC
AGGGGTTCCTGGCTCTGCTCTAAGGGCGAATTCGCGGCCGCTAAATTCAATTCGCCCTATAGTGAGTCGT
ATTACAATTCACTGGCCGTCGTTTTACAACGTCGTGACTGGGAAAACCCTGGCGTTACCCAACTTAATCG
CCTTGCAGCACATCCCCCTTTCGCCAGCTGGCGTAATAGCGAAGAGGCCCGCACCGATCGCCCTTCCCAA
CAGTTGCGCAGCCTATACGTACGGCAGTTTAAGGTTTACACCTATAAAAGAGAGAGCCGTTATCGTCTGT
TTGTGGATGTACAGAGTGATATTATTGACACGCCGGGGCGACGGATGGTGATCCCCCTGGCCAGTGCACG
TCTGCTGTCAGATAAAGTCTCCCGTGAACTTTACCCGGTGGTGCATATCGGGGATGAAAGCTGGCGCATG
ATGACCACCGATATGGCCAGTGTGCCGGTCTCCGTTATCGGGGAAGAAGTGGCTGATCTCAGCCACCGCG
AAAATGACATCAAAAACGCCATTAACCTGATGTTCTGGGGAATATAAATGTCAGGCATGAGATTATCAAA
AAGGATCTTCACCTAGATCCTTTTCACGTAGAAAGCCAGTCCGCAGAAACGGTGCTGACCCCGGATGAAT
GTCAGCTACTGGGCTATCTGGACAAGGGAAAACGCAAGCGCAAAGAGAAAGCAGGTAGCTTGCAGTGGGC
TTACATGGCGATAGCTAGACTGGGCGGTTTTATGGACAGCAAGCGAACCGGAATTGCCAGCTGGGGCGCC
CTCTGGTAAGGTTGGGAAGCCCTGCAAAGTAAACTGGATGGCTTTCTTGCCGCCAAGGATCTGATGGCGC
AGGGGATCAAGCTCTGATCAAGAGACAGGATGAGGATCGTTTCGCATGATTGAACAAGATGGATTGCACG
CAGGTTCTCCGGCCGCTTGGGTGGAGAGGCTATTCGGCTATGACTGGGCACAACAGACAATCGGCTGCTC
TGATGCCGCCGTGTTCCGGCTGTCAGCGCAGGGGCGCCCGGTTCTTTTTGTCAAGACCGACCTGTCCGGT
GCCCTGAATGAACTGCAAGACGAGGCAGCGCGGCTATCGTGGCTGGCCACGACGGGCGTTCCTTGCGCAG
CTGTGCTCGACGTTGTCACTGAAGCGGGAAGGGACTGGCTGCTATTGGGCGAAGTGCCGGGGCAGGATCT
CCTGTCATCTCACCTTGCTCCTGCCGAGAAAGTATCCATCATGGCTGATGCAATGCGGCGGCTGCATACG
CTTGATCCGGCTACCTGCCCATTCGACCACCAAGCGAAACATCGCATCGAGCGAGCACGTACTCGGATGG
AAGCCGGTCTTGTCGATCAGGATGATCTGGACGAAGAGCATCAGGGGCTCGCGCCAGCCGAACTGTTCGC
CAGGCTCAAGGCGAGCATGCCCGACGGCGAGGATCTCGTCGTGACCCATGCATGGCGATGCCTGCTTGCC
GAATATCATGGTGGAAAATGGCCGCTTTTCTGGATTCATCGACTGTGGCCGGCTGGGTGTGGCGGACCGC
TATCAGGACATAGCGTTGGCTACCCGTGATATTGCTGAAGAGCTTGGCGGCGAATGGGCTGACCGCTTCC
TCGTGCTTTACGGTATCGCCGCTCCCGATTCGCAGCGCATCGCCTTCTATCGCCTTCTTGACGAGTTCTT
CTGAATTATTAACGCTTACAATTTCCTGATGCGGTATTTTCTCCTTACGCATCTGTGCGGTATTTCACAC
CGCATCAGGTGGCACTTTTCGGGGAAATGTGCGCGGAACCCCTATTTGTTTATTTTTCTAAATACATTCA
AATATGTATCCGCTCATGAGATTATCAAAAAGGATCTTCACCTAGATCCTTTTAAATTAAAAATGAAGTT
TTAAATCAATCTAAAGTATATATGAGTAAACTTGGTCTGACAGTTACCAATGCTTAATCAGTGAGGCACC
TATCTCAGCGATCTGTCTATTTCGTTCATCCATAGTTGCCTGACTCCCCGTCGTGTAGATAACTACGATA
CGGGAGGGCTTACCATCTGGCCCCAGTGCTGCAATGATACCGCGAGACCCACGCTCACCGGCTCCAGATT
TATCAGCAATAAACCAGCCAGCCGGAAGGGCCGAGCGCAGAAGTGGTCCTGCAACTTTATCCGCCTCCAT
CCAGTCTATTAATTGTTGCCGGGAAGCTAGAGTAAGTAGTTCGCCAGTTAATAGTTTGCGCAACGTTGTT
GCCATTGCTACAGGCATCGTGGTGTCACGCTCGTCGTTTGGTATGGCTTCATTCAGCTCCGGTTCCCAAC
GATCAAGGCGAGTTACATGATCCCCCATGTTGTGCAAAAAAGCGGTTAGCTCCTTCGGTCCTCCGATCGT
TGTCAGAAGTAAGTTGGCCGCAGTGTTATCACTCATGGTTATGGCAGCACTGCATAATTCTCTTACTGTC
ATGCCATCCGTAAGATGCTTTTCTGTGACTGGTGAATACTCAACCAAGTCATTCTGAGAATAGTGTATGC
GGCGACCGAGTTGCTCTTGCCCGGCGTCAATACGGGATAATACCGCGCCACATAGCAGAACTTTAAAAGT
GCTCATCATTGGAAAACGTTCTTCGGGGCGAAAACTCTCAAGGATCTTACCGCTGTTGAGATCCAGTTCG
ATGTAACCCACTCGTGCACCCAACTGATCTTCAGCATCTTTTACTTTCACCAGCGTTTCTGGGTGAGCAA
AAACAGGAAGGCAAAATGCCGCAAAAAAGGGAATAAGGGCGACACGGAAATGTTGAATACTCATACTCTT
CCTTTTTCAATATTATTGAAGCATTTATCAGGGTTATTGTCTCATGACCAAAATCCCTTAACGTGAGTTT
TCGTTCCACTGAGCGTCAGACCCCGTAGAAAAGATCAAAGGATCTTCTTGAGATCCTTTTTTTCTGCGCG
TAATCTGCTGCTTGCAAACAAAAAAACCACCGCTACCAGCGGTGGTTTGTTTGCCGGATCAAGAGCTACC
AACTCTTTTTCCGAAGGTAACTGGCTTCAGCAGAGCGCAGATACCAAATACTGTTCTTCTAGTGTAGCCG
TAGTTAGGCCACCACTTCAAGAACTCTGTAGCACCGCCTACATACCTCGCTCTGCTAATCCTGTTACCAG
TGGCTGCTGCCAGTGGCGATAAGTCGTGTCTTACCGGGTTGGACTCAAGACGATAGTTACCGGATAAGGC
GCAGCGGTCGGGCTGAACGGGGGGTTCGTGCACACAGCCCAGCTTGGAGCGAACGACCTACACCGAACTG
AGATACCTACAGCGTGAGCTATGAGAAAGCGCCACGCTTCCCGAAGGGAGAAAGGCGGACAGGTATCCGG
TAAGCGGCAGGGTCGGAACAGGAGAGCGCACGAGGGAGCTTCCAGGGGGAAACGCCTGGTATCTTTATAG
TCCTGTCGGGTTTCGCCACCTCTGACTTGAGCGTCGATTTTTGTGATGCTCGTCAGGGGGGCGGAGCCTA
TGGAAAAACGCCAGCAACGCGGCCTTTTTACGGTTCCTGGCCTTTTGCTGGCCTTTTGCTCACATGTTCT
TTCCTGCGTTATCCCCTGATTCTGTGGATAACCGTATTACCGCCTTTGAGTGAGCTGATACCGCTCGCCG
CAGCCGAACGACCGAGCGCAGCGAGTCAGTGAGCGAGGAAGCGGAAGAGCGCCCAATACGCAAACCGCCT
CTCCCCGCGCGTTGGCCGATTCATTAATGCAGCTGGCACGACAGGTTTCCCGACTGGAAAGCGGGCAGTG
AGCGCAACGCAATTAATGTGAGTTAGCTCACTCATTAGGCACCCCAGGCTTTACACTTTATGCTTCCGGC
TCGTATGTTGTGTGGAATTGTGAGCGGATAACAATTTCACACAGGAAACAGCTATGACCATGATTACGCC
AAGCTCAGAATTAACCCTCACTAAAGGGA
